>Addgene plasmid #72292 | pRK5-FLAG-FNIP1 | depositor partial sequence | sequence record 132241 | insert
ATGGCCCCTACGCTGTTCCAGAAGCTCTTCAGCAAGAGGACCGGGCTGGGCGCGCCCGGCCGCGACGCCC
GGGACCCAGATTGCGGGTTCAGTTGGCCTTTACCAGAGTTTGATCCAAGCCAGATTCGACTGATTGTATA
TCAAGACTGTGAAAGACGAGGGAGAAATGTTTTGTTTGACTCCAGTGTTAAGAGAAGAAATGAGGACATA
TCAGTATCGAAACTCTGCAGTGATGCTCAAGTTAAAGTCTTTGGGAAATGCTGCCAACTGAAACCTGGAG
GAGACAGTTCTTCCTCTTTAGATAGTTCTGTGACTTCATCTTCTGATATAAAAGACCAGTGTCTTAAGTA
CCAGGGTTCTCGGTGCTCTTCTGATGCCAATATGCTTGGAGAGATGATGTTTGGCTCAGTAGCAATGAGC
TACAAAGGATCCACCTTAAAAATTCATCAGATTCGTTCCCCTCCACAGCTCATGCTCAGCAAAGTGTTTA
CTGCTCGGACTGGCAGCAGTATTTGTGGGAGTCTCAATACGCTACAAGATAGTCTTGAATTCATCAATCA
GGACAACAATACATTAAAGGCTGATAATAACACAGTTATTAATGGACTGCTTGGAAATATAGGTCTTTCA
CAGTTCTGCAGCCCCAGGCGGGCATTCTCTGAGCAGGGTCCGCTCCGCCTGATCAGGAGCGCCTCTTTCT
TTGCAGTTCACAGCAACCCAATGGACATGCCTGGAAGAGAGCTCAATGAGGACAGAGACAGTGGCATAGC
ACGGTCTGCATCTCTCAGCAGCTTGCTGATCACTCCATTTCCTTCCCCAAACTCCTCACTTACCCGAAGT
TGTGCCAGCAGCTACCAGCGACGTTGGCGACGCAGCCAAACAACAAGTTTGGAAAATGGGGTATTTCCTA
GATGGTCTATAGAAGAAAGCTTTAATCTCTCAGATGAAAGCTGTGGCCCTAACCCAGGAATTGTGCGGAA
AAAGAAGATTGCAATTGGGGTAATCTTTTCATTGTCCAAAGATGAAGATGAAAATAACAAATTTAATGAA
TTCTTTTTTTCACATTTTCCTCTCTTTGAAAGCCACATGAACAAATTAAAGAGTGCAATAGAACAGGCTA
TGAAAATGAGCCGGAGATCAGCTGATGCCAGTCAGAGAAGTTTGGCATATAATCGAATAGTTGATGCCCT
AAATGAATTCAGAACAACAATTTGTAATCTTTACACGATGCCACGAATTGGAGAACCTGTCTGGCTTACA
ATGATGTCGGGGACTCCAGAAAAGAACCACCTTTGCTATCGTTTCATGAAGGAGTTCACCTTTCTAATGG
AAAATGCTTCCAAAAATCAATTCTTGCCAGCTCTCATTACTGCAGTTCTGACCAATCATCTTGCCTGGGT
TCCAACAGTCATGCCAAATGGACAACCACCTATAAAAATATTTTTAGAAAAGCATTCCTCTCAGAGTGTG
GACATGTTGGCAAAGACTCATCCATATAACCCACTTTGGGCACAACTGGGAGACTTGTATGGCGCTATTG
GCTCTCCCGTACGGTTAGCAAGGACTGTGGTAGTTGGCAAACGACAAGACATGGTCCAGAGGCTACTTTA
TTTTCTTACTTATTTTATAAGATGCTCTGAACTTCAAGAAACGCATCTTTTAGAAAATGGAGAAGATGAA
GCCATCGTTATGCCAGGCACAGTAATTACTACCACTTTAGAGAAAGGTGAAATAGAAGAATCAGAGTATG
TCCTTGTCACAATGCATAGAAACAAAAGCAGTTTGCTCTTTAAAGAGTCAGAAGAAATTAGAACTCCCAA
TTGTAACTGTAAATATTGCAGTCATCCACTCCTTGGGCAAAATGTAGAGAACATTTCACAACAAGAGAGA
GAAGATATTCAAAACAGCTCTAAGGAGCTGCTAGGAATTTCAGATGAGTGCCGGATGATTTCTCCTTCTG
ACTGCCAAGAAGAAAATGCTGTTGATGTTAAACAGTACAGAGATAAATTAAGAACTTGCTTTGACGCCAA
GTTAGAGACAGTTGTTTGCACAGGATCTGTTCCAGTAGACAAATGTGCATTGTCAGAGTCAGGCTTAGAG
TCAACAGAGGAAACATGGCAGAGTGAGAAGTTGCTGGATTCAGACAGTCACACAGGCAAAGCAATGAGAT
CCACAGGAATGGTTGTGGAAAAAAAACCTCCAGATAAGATTGTGCCTGCTTCATTTTCTTGTGAGGCTGC
CCAGACAAAGGTTACTTTCCTGATTGGGGATTCTATGTCACCTGATTCAGATACTGAGCTTCGAAGTCAG
GCAGTGGTGGATCAGATTACCAGACATCACACCAAACCATTGAAGGAAGAAAGAGGGGCTATTGATCAGC
ATCAAGAAACTAAACAAACAACCAAGGACCAATCTGGAGAGTCTGATACACAGAACATGGTTTCTGAAGA
GCCCTGTGAACTTCCCTGTTGGAATCATTCAGACCCAGAAAGCATGAGCTTATTCGACGAATATTTTAAT
GATGATTCAATCGAAACCAGGACTATTGATGATGTTCCATTTAAAACAAGTACAGATAGTAAAGACCATT
GCTGTATGTTAGAGTTTTCAAAAATATTGTGTACAAAAAATAACAAGCAGAACAATGAATTTTGTAAATG
TATAGAAACAGTTCCCCAAGATTCATGTAAAACCTGCTTTCCTCAGCAGGACCAAAGAGATACACTCTCC
ATTCTTGTCCCCCATGGGGATAAAGAGAGTTCAGATAAAAAAATTGCTGTAGGAACTGAATGGGACATTC
CAAGAAATGAAAGTTCAGACAGTGCCCTTGGGGATAGTGAAAGTGAAGATACAGGTCATGATATGACTAG
ACAAGTTAGCAGTTATTATGGAGGAGAGCAAGAAGATTGGGCAGAAGAGGATGAGATACCTTTTCCTGGG
TCAAAGTTAATCGAAGTGAGTGCTGTTCAGCCCAACATTGCCAACTTCGGGAGGTCCTTGCTGGGTGGCT
ACTGCTCATCTTATGTGCCTGACTTTGTTCTTCAAGGAATTGGGAGTGATGAGAGGTTCCGTCAGTGTCT
GATGTCAGATTTATCTCATGCTGTGCAGCATCCAGTTTTGGATGAACCAATAGCAGAAGCTGTCTGTATT
ATAGCTGACATGGATAAATGGACTGTTCAAGTGGCCAGTAGCCAGAGACGAGTGACAGATAATAAATTGG
GAAAGGAAGTATTGGTTTCCAGTCTTGTTTCCAATCTGCTTCATTCCACACTTCAGCTTTATAAGCATAA
CTTGTCTCCAAATTTTTGTGTAATGCATCTTGAAGACCGGTTGCAGGAGCTATACTTCAAAAGTAAAATG
CTGTCTGAATACCTGAGGGGGCAGATGCGTGTTCATGTCAAGGAGCTGGGAGTGGTTCTGGGGATTGAAT
CCAGTGATCTTCCACTTCTGGCTGCTGTAGCAAGCACTCACTCTCCATATGTTGCACAAATACTCCTTTA
A
