>Addgene plasmid #72292 | pRK5-FLAG-FNIP1 | addgene partial sequence | sequence record 135160 | SP6 5'-ATTTAGGTGACACTATAG-3'
GTCCACTCCCAGGTCCAACTGCACCTCGGTTCTATCGATTGAATTCACCATGGAAATGGACTACAAGGAT
GACGATGACAAGGGTGGTGGTGGTGGTGCGTCGACGATGGCCCCTACGCTGTTCCAGAAGCTCTTCAGCA
AGAGGACCGGGCTGGGCGCGCCCGGCCGCGACGCCCGGGACCCAGATTGCGGGTTCAGTTGGCCTTTACC
AGAGTTTGATCCAAGCCAGATTCGACTGATTGTATATCAAGACTGTGAAAGACGAGGGAGAAATGTTTTG
TTTGACTCCAGTGTTAAGAGAAGAAATGAGGACATATCAGTATCGAAACTCTGCAGTGATGCTCAAGTTA
AAGTCTTTGGGAAATGCTGCCAACTGAAACCTGGAGGAGACAGTTCTTCCTCTTTAGATAGTTCTGTGAC
TTCATCTTCTGATATAAAAGACCAGTGTCTTAAGTACCAGGGTTCTCGGTGCTCTTCTGATGCCAATATG
CTTGGAGAGATGATGTTTGGCTCAGTAGCAATGAGCTACAAAGGATCCACCTTAAAAATTCATCAGATTC
GTTCCCCTCCACAGCTCATGCTCAGCAAAGTGTTTACTGCTCGGACTGGCAGCAGTATTTGTGGGAGTCT
CAATACGCTACAAGATAGTCTTGAATTCATCAATCAGGACAACAATACATTAAAGGCTGATAATAACACA
GTTATTAATGGACTGCTTGGAAATATAGGTCTTTCACAGTTCTGCAGCCCCAGGCGGGCATTCTCTGAGC
AGGGTCCGCTCCGCCTGATCAGGAGCGCCTCTTTCTTTGCAGTTCACAGCAACCCAATGGACATGCCTGG
AAGAGAGCTCAATGAGGACAGAGACAGTGGCATAGCACGGTCTGCATCT
