>Addgene plasmid #72292 | pRK5-FLAG-FNIP1 | addgene partial sequence | sequence record 135162 | GFP-ASO 5'-TTGTAACCATTATAAGCTGC-3'
CAGCTGGGGATCCTTACTTACTTAGCGGCCGCTTAAAGGAGTATTTGTGCAACATATGGAGAGTGAGTGC
TTGCTACAGCAGCCAGAAGTGGAAGATCACTGGATTCAATCCCCAGAACCACTCCCAGCTCCTTGACATG
AACACGCATCTGCCCCCTCAGGTATTCAGACAGCATTTTACTTTTGAAGTATAGCTCCTGCAACCGGTCT
TCAAGATGCATTACACAAAAATTTGGAGACAAGTTATGCTTATAAAGCTGAAGTGTGGAATGAAGCAGAT
TGGAAACAAGACTGGAAACCAATACTTCCTTTCCCAATTTATTATCTGTCACTCGTCTCTGGCTACTGGC
CACTTGAACAGTCCATTTATCCATGTCAGCTATAATACAGACAGCTTCTGCTATTGGTTCATCCAAAACT
GGATGCTGCACAGCATGAGATAAATCTGACATCAGACACTGACGGAACCTCTCATCACTCCCAATTCCTT
GAAGAACAAAGTCAGGCACATAAGATGAGCAGTAGCCACCCAGCAAGGACCTCCCGAAGTTGGCAATGTT
GGGCTGAACAGCACTCACTTCGATTAACTTTGACCCAGGAAAAGGTATCTCATCCTCTTCTGCCCAATCT
TCTTGCTCTCCTCCATAATAACTGCTAACTTGTCTAGTCATATCATGACCTGTATCTTCACTTTCACTAT
CCCCAAGGGCACTGTCTGAACTTTCATTTCTTGGAATGTCCCATTCAGTTCCTACAGCAATTTTTTTATC
TGAACTCTCTTTATCCCCATGGGGGACAAGAATGGAGAGTGTATCTCTTTGGTCCTGCTGAGGAAAGCAG
GTTTTACATGAATCTTGGGGAACTGTTTCTATACATTTACAAAATTCATTG
