[The description below was written by a language model from this plasmid's Addgene catalogue record.]
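Description:
pRK5-FLAG-FNIP1 is a mammalian expression plasmid built on the pRK5 backbone for overexpressing human FNIP1 (folliculin-interacting protein 1) in cultured cells. It is propagated in E. coli under ampicillin selection. The record lists the copy number as unknown and includes no feature table, so the origin of replication, polyadenylation signal and other backbone elements are not documented here. No mammalian selection marker is listed.

The payload is the human FNIP1 coding sequence, an insert of about 3.5 kb corresponding to a RefSeq mRNA entry, cloned by restriction digestion between SalI and NotI sites; whether those sites survived cloning is not recorded. Transcription is driven by the CMV promoter, a strong constitutive viral promoter that gives high expression in most mammalian cell lines. A FLAG epitope encoded by the backbone is fused to the N-terminus of FNIP1, so the protein can be detected by immunoblotting or immunofluorescence and recovered by anti-FLAG immunoprecipitation without needing an FNIP1-specific antibody.

The stated purpose is simply overexpression. The associated publication concerns the folliculin tumor suppressor acting as a GTPase-activating protein for the RagC/D GTPases, which relay amino acid levels to mTORC1. This suggests the construct was used to express tagged FNIP1, a folliculin binding partner, for interaction and biochemical studies of that nutrient-sensing pathway, although the record does not describe specific experiments.
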