Addgene plasmid #72292: pRK5-FLAG-FNIP1
Purpose: overexpression
Depositing lab: David Sabatini. Depositing organization: Whitehead Institute for Biomedical Research. Publication: The folliculin tumor suppressor is a GAP for the RagC/D GTPases that signal amino acid levels to mTORC1. Tsun ZY, Bar-Peled L, Chantranupong L, Zoncu R, Wang T, Kim C, Spooner E, Sabatini DM. Mol Cell. 2013 Nov 21;52(4):495-505. doi: 10.1016/j.molcel.2013.09.016. Epub 2013 Oct 3. PubMed 24095279.
Backbone
  Vector backbone: pRK5
  Vector type: Mammalian Expression
Growth in bacteria
  Bacterial resistance: Ampicillin, 100 μg/mL
  Growth temperature: 37°C
  Growth strain: DH5alpha
  Copy number: Unknown
Gene/Insert
  Gene/Insert name: FNIP1
  Species: H. sapiens (human)
  Insert size (bp): 3501
  GenBank ID: NM_133372.2
  Entrez Gene: FNIP1
  Promoter: CMV
  Tag / fusion protein: FLAG (N terminal on backbone)
  Cloning method: Restriction Enzyme; 5′ cloning site Sal1 (unknown if destroyed); 3′ cloning site Not1 (unknown if destroyed)
  Sequencing primers: 5′ ATT TAG GTG ACA CTA TAG; 3′ TGT AAC CAT TAT AAG CTG
Resource information
  A portion of this plasmid was derived from a plasmid made by: need Zhi's input
Terms and licenses: Academic/Nonprofit Terms; Industry Terms: Not Available to Industry
How to cite: pRK5-FLAG-FNIP1 was a gift from David Sabatini (Addgene plasmid # 72292 ; http://n2t.net/addgene:72292 ; RRID:Addgene_72292)
